>Addgene plasmid #24627 | pKS13 | addgene partial sequence | sequence record 30690 | 24627 with M13-rev
AGGATACCTCCTAAGGGACAAAAGCTGGGTACCGGGCCCCCCCTCGAGGTCGACGGTATCGATAAGCTTG
ATATCGAATTCCTGCAGTAGGAGGAATTAACCATGAGTTATACTGTCGGTACCTATTTAGCGGAGCGGCT
TGTCCAGATTGGTCTCAAGCATCACTTCGCAGTCGCGGGCGACTACAACCTCGTCCTTCTTGACAACCTG
CTTTTGAACAAAAACATGGAGCAGGTTTATTGCTGTAACGAACTGAACTGCGGTTTCAGTGCAGAAGGTT
ATGCTCGTGCCAAAGGCGCAGCAGCAGCCGTCGTTACCTACAGCGTCGGTGCGCTTTCCGCATTTGATGC
TATCGGTGGCGCCTATGCAGAAAACCTTCCGGTTATCCTGATCTCCGGTGCTCCGAACAACAATGATCAC
GCTGCTGGTCACGTGTTGCATCACGCTCTTGGCAAAACCGACTATCACTATCAGTTGGAAATGGCCAAGA
ACATCACGGCCGCCGCTGAAGCGATTTACACCCCGGAAGAAGCTCCGGCTAAAATCGATCACGTGATTAA
AACTGCTCTTCGTGAGAAGAAGCCGGTTTATCTCGAAATCGCTTGCAACATTGCTTCCATGCCCTGCGCC
GCTCCTGGACCGGCAAGCGCATTGTTCAATGACGAAGCCAGCGACGAAGCTTCTTTGAATGCAGCGGTTG
AAGAAACCCTGAAATTCATCGCCAACCGCGACAAAGTTGCCGTCCTCGTCGGCAGCAAGCTGCGCGCAGC
TGGTGCTGAAGAAGCTGCTGTCAAATTTGCTGATGCTCTCGGTGGCGCAGTTGCTACCATGGCTGCTGCA
AAAAGCTTCTTCCCAGAAGAAAACCCGCATTACATCGGCACCTCATGGGGTGAAGTCAGCTATCCCGGGC
GTTGA
