[The description below was written by a language model from this plasmid's Addgene catalogue record.]
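Description:
pKS13 is a bacterial expression plasmid built on a pBBR backbone and classed in the record under both bacterial expression and synthetic biology. pBBR-type vectors carry a broad-host-range replicon that is generally compatible with common ColE1 and p15A plasmids, which makes them convenient as one member of a multi-plasmid pathway set. The record lists the copy number as unknown. The plasmid is propagated in a standard E. coli cloning strain (DH5alpha) and is selected with tetracycline.

The payload is a pair of genes from Zymomonas mobilis, pdc and adhB, inserted by restriction enzyme cloning and given the alternative label "ethanol". pdc encodes pyruvate decarboxylase, which converts pyruvate to acetaldehyde, and adhB encodes an alcohol dehydrogenase that reduces acetaldehyde to ethanol. Together they form the classic two-enzyme ethanol production pathway that can be transplanted into hosts such as E. coli to divert central carbon metabolism toward ethanol. The record does not state which promoter drives the genes, whether they are arranged as a single operon, or whether any tags, ribosome binding sites or terminators were added, and no feature table is available to fill in those details.

The associated publication concerns microbial production of fatty-acid-derived fuels and chemicals from plant biomass. In that context an ethanol-producing module would plausibly supply the alcohol substrate in vivo for esterification with fatty acyl groups to give fatty acid ethyl esters, although the catalogue entry itself does not spell out this role.
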