Addgene plasmid #24627: pKS13
Depositing lab: Jay Keasling. Depositing organization: University of California, Berkeley. Publication: Microbial production of fatty-acid-derived fuels and chemicals from plant biomass. Steen EJ, Kang Y, Bokinsky G, Hu Z, Schirmer A, McClure A, Del Cardayre SB, Keasling JD.. Nature. 2010 Jan 28;463(7280):559-62. 10.1038/nature08721 PubMed 20111002.
Backbone
  Vector backbone: pBBR
  Vector type: Bacterial Expression, Synthetic Biology
Growth in bacteria
  Bacterial resistance: Tetracycline, 10 μg/mL
  Growth temperature: 37°C
  Growth strain: DH5alpha
  Copy number: Unknown
Gene/Insert
  Gene/Insert name: pdc, adhB (alt name: pdc, ahdB, ethanol)
  Species: Z. mobilis
  Cloning method: Restriction Enzyme
  Sequencing primers: 5′ unknown
Terms and licenses: Academic/Nonprofit Terms; Industry Terms: Not Available to Industry
Depositor comments: EJ Steen et al. Nature 2009 10.1038/nature08721
How to cite: pKS13 was a gift from Jay Keasling (Addgene plasmid # 24627 ; http://n2t.net/addgene:24627 ; RRID:Addgene_24627)
